Addgene plasmid #148040: pAc5.1B-EGFP-DmPAN2-del1047-1063GSG-dsRNAres_Y
Purpose: Insect Expression of DmPAN2-del1047-1063GSG-dsRNAres
Depositing lab: Elisa Izaurralde. Depositing organization: Max Planck Institute for Developmental Biology. Publication: An asymmetric PAN3 dimer recruits a single PAN2 exonuclease to mediate mRNA deadenylation and decay. Jonas S, Christie M, Peter D, Bhandari D, Loh B, Huntzinger E, Weichenrieder O, Izaurralde E. Nat Struct Mol Biol. 2014 Jul;21(7):599-608. doi: 10.1038/nsmb.2837. Epub 2014 Jun 1. PubMed 24880343.
Backbone
  Vector backbone: Unknown
  Vector type: Insect Expression
Growth in bacteria
  Bacterial resistance: Ampicillin, 100 μg/mL
  Growth temperature: 37°C
  Growth strain: DH5alpha
  Copy number: Low Copy
Gene/Insert
  Gene/Insert name: DmPAN2-del1047-1063GSG-dsRNAres
  Species: D. melanogaster (fly)
  Entrez Gene: PAN2 (a.k.a. Dmel_CG8232, A1Z7K9, CG8232, Dmel\CG8232, Pan2, pan2)
  Cloning method: Unknown
Terms and licenses: Academic/Nonprofit Terms; Industry Terms: Not Available to Industry
Depositor comments: ORF extracted from NCBI:LP04771 Plasmids from this collection were made available to the research community and donated after the lab closed. Please note that the sequence provided by the depositing laboratory may be theoretical/predicted or based on Sanger sequencing results. There may be discrepancies between sequencing results obtained by Addgene and the depositor sequence. If an Addgene verified sequence is not available, please contact before placing your order to request that our lab fully sequence the plasmid.
How to cite: pAc5.1B-EGFP-DmPAN2-del1047-1063GSG-dsRNAres_Y was a gift from Elisa Izaurralde (Addgene plasmid # 148040 ; http://n2t.net/addgene:148040 ; RRID:Addgene_148040)
