[The description below was written by a language model from this plasmid's Addgene catalogue record and pLannotate feature annotations shown in this document.]
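Description:
pAc5.1B-EGFP-DmPAN2-del1047-1063GSG-dsRNAres_Y is a 9,740 nt insect expression plasmid for producing a GFP-tagged mutant of Drosophila melanogaster PAN2 in fly cells. The catalogue lists the backbone as unknown, although the name and annotated features point to a pAc5.1-type vector. The Drosophila actin 5C (Ac5) promoter gives strong constitutive transcription. It is followed by an EGFP coding sequence placed directly upstream of the PAN2 open reading frame, an arrangement consistent with an N-terminal EGFP fusion. A V5 epitope tag sequence lies just downstream of PAN2, but the record does not show whether it is translated in frame or cut off by a stop codon. An SV40 polyadenylation signal follows, and it is annotated on the reverse strand. In bacteria the plasmid is maintained through a ColE1/pUC-type origin and selected with ampicillin via the β-lactamase gene and its bla promoter. The catalogue calls it low copy even though the origin is annotated as high-copy. Short fragments of a tetracycline resistance gene and of SV40 large T antigen are also annotated and appear to be non-functional backbone remnants.

PAN2 is the catalytic subunit of the PAN2–PAN3 poly(A) nuclease, a cytoplasmic deadenylase that shortens mRNA poly(A) tails in general and miRNA-mediated mRNA turnover. The insert name suggests that residues 1047–1063 were deleted and replaced with a short Gly-Ser-Gly linker. It also suggests that the coding sequence was made resistant to dsRNA, presumably through silent changes. A design of this kind suits complementation experiments, in which endogenous PAN2 is depleted by RNAi and the tagged mutant is expressed in its place. The associated publication concerns how a PAN3 dimer recruits PAN2. The record does not state the specific functional effect of this deletion.
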