Features (pLannotate 1.2.2; 10 found; start..end, strand, type, name):
     56..2568    +  promoter       Ac5 promoter: Drosophila melanogaster actin 5C promoter
   2588..3304    +  CDS            EGFP: EGFP is a basic (constitutively fluorescent) green fluorescent protein published in 1996, derived from Aequorea victoria. It is reported to be a rapidly-maturing weak dimer with moderate acid sensitivity.
   3329..7009    +  CDS            PAN2: PAN2_DROME - Experimental evidence at protein level: Swiss-Prot protein existence level 1. Catalytic subunit of the poly(A)-nuclease (PAN) deadenylation complex, one of two cytoplasmic mRNA deadenylases involved in general and miRNA-mediated mRNA turnover. PAN specifically shortens poly(A) tails of RNA and the activity is stimulated by poly(A)-binding protein (PABP). PAN deadenylation is followed by rapid degradation of the shortened mRNA tails by the CCR4-NOT complex. Deadenylated mRNAs are then degraded by two alternative mechanisms, namely exosome-mediated 3'-5' exonucleolytic degradation,
   7025..7066    +  CDS            V5 tag: epitope tag from simian virus 5
   7166..7300    -  polyA_signal   SV40 poly(A) signal: SV40 polyadenylation signal
   7323..7407    -  CDS            large T antigen (fragment): large T antigen from SV40 (simian virus 40)
   7408..7878    +  CDS            TcR (fragment): tetracycline efflux protein; tet; confers resistance to tetracycline
   7922..8510    -  rep_origin     ori: high-copy-number ColE1/pMB1/pBR322/pUC origin of replication
   8681..9541    -  CDS            AmpR: β-lactamase; bla; confers resistance to ampicillin, carbenicillin, and related antibiotics
   9542..9646    -  promoter       AmpR promoter: bla
>Addgene plasmid #148040 | pAc5.1B-EGFP-DmPAN2-del1047-1063GSG-dsRNAres_Y | depositor full sequence | sequence record 290487 | Full Sequence
CTTCAAGGAATTAATTCTATATTCTAAAAACACAAATGATACTTCTAAAAAAAATCATGAATGGCATCAA
CTCTGAATCAAATCTTTGCAGATGCACCTACTTCTCATTTCCACTGTCACATCATTTTTCCAGATCTCGC
TGCCTGTTATGTGGCCCACAAACCAAGACACGTTTTATGGCCATTAAAGCTGGCTGATCGTCGCCAAACA
CCAAATACATATCAATATGTACATTCGAGAAAGAAGCGATCAAAGAAGCGTCTTCGGGCGAGTAGGAGAA
TGCGGAGGAGAAGGAGAACGAGCTGATCTAGTATCTCTCCACAATCCAATGCCAACTGACCAACTGGCCA
TATTCGGAGCAATTTGAAGCCAATTTCCATCGCCTGGCGATCGCTCCATTCTTGGCTATATGTTTTTCAC
CGTTCCCGGGGCCATTTTCAAAGACTCGTCGGTAAGATAAGATTGTGTCACTCGCTGTCTCTCTTCATTT
GTCGAAGAATGCTGAGGAATTTCGCGATGACGTCGGCGAGTATTTTGAAGAATGAGAATAATTTGTATTT
ATACGAAAATCAGTTAGTGGAATTTTCTACAAAAACATGTTATCTATAGATAATTTTGTTGCAAAATATG
TTGACTATGACAAAGATTGTATGTATATACCTTTAATGTATTCTCATTTTCTTATGTATTTATAATGGCA
ATGATGATACTGATGATATTTTAAGATGATGCCAGACCACAGGCTGATTTCTGCGTCTTTTGCCGAACGC
AGTGCATGTGCGGTTGTTGTTTTTTGGAATAGTTTCAATTTTCGGACTGTCCGCTTTGATTTCAGTTTCT
TGGCTTATTCAAAAAGCAAAGTAAAGCCAAAAAAGCGAGATGGCAATACCAAATGCGGCAAAACGGTAGT
GGAAGGAAAGGGGTGCGGGGCAGCGGAAGGAAGGGTGGGGCGGGGCGTGGCGGGGTCTGTGGCTGGGCGC
GACGTCACCGACGTTGGAGCCACTCCTTTGACCATGTGTGCGTGTGTGTATTATTCGTGTCTCGCCACTC
GCCGGTTGTTTTTTTCTTTTTATCTCGCTCTCTCTAGCGCCATCTCGTACGCATGCTCAACGCACCGCAT
GTTGCCGTGTCCTTTATGCGTCATTTTGGCTCGAAATAGGCAATTATTTAAACAAAGATTAGTCAACGAA
AACGCTAAAATAAATAAGTCTACAATATGGTTACTTATTGCCATGTGTGTGCAGCCAACGATAGCAACAA
AAGCAACAACACAGTGGCTTTCCCTCTTTCACTTTTTGTTTGCAAGCGCGTGCGAGCAAGACGGCACGAC
CGGCAAACGCAATTACGCTGACAAAGAGCAGACGAAGTTTTGGCCGAAAAACATCAAGGCGCCTGATACG
AATGCATTTGCAATAACAATTGCGATATTTAATATTGTTTATGAAGCTGTTTGACTTCAAAACACACAAA
AAAAAAAATAAAACAAATTATTTGAAAGAGAATTAGGAATCGGACAGCTTATCGTTACGGGCTAACAGCA
CACCGAGACGAAATAGCTTACCTGACGTCACAGCCTCTGGAAGAACTGCCGCCAAGCAGAGAGAGAGAGA
AAAAGAGGGAGAGCAGCTTAGACCGCATGTGCTTGTGTGTGAGGCGTCTCTCTCTTCGTCTCCTGTTTGC
GCAAACGCATAGACTGCACTGAGAAAATCGATTACCTATTTTTTATGAATGAATATTTGCACTATTACTA
TTCAAAACTATTAAGATAGCAATCACATTCAATAGCCAAATACTATACCACCTGAGCGATGCAACGAAAT
GATCAATTTGAGCAAAAATGCTGCATATTTAGGACGGCATCATTATAGAAATGCTTCTTGCTGTGTACTT
TTCTCTCGTCTGGCAGCTGTTTCGCCGTTATTGTTAAAACCGGCTTAAGTTAGGTGTGTTTTCTACGACT
AGTGATGCCCCTACTAGAAGATGTGTGTTGCACAAATGTCCCTGAATAACCAATTTGAAGTGCAGATAGC
AGTAAACGTAAGCTAATATGAATATTATTTAACTGTAATGTTTTAATATCGCTGGACATTACTAATAAAC
CCACTATAAACACATGTACATATGTATGTTTTGGCATACAATGAGTAGTTGGGGAAAAAATGTGTAAAAG
CACCGTGACCATCACAGCATAAAGATAACCAGCTGAAGTATCGAATATGAGTAACCCCCAAATTGAATCA
CATGCCGCAACTGATAGGACCCATGGAAGTACACTCTTCATGGCGATATACAAGACACACACAAGCACGA
ACACCCAGTTGCGGAGGAAATTCTCCGTAAATGAAAACCCAATCGGCGAACAATTCATACCCATATATGG
TAAAAGTTTTGAACGCGACTTGAGAGCGGAGAGCATTGCGGCTGATAAGGTTTTAGCGCTAAGCGGGCTT
TATAAAACGGGCTGCGGGACCAGTTTTCATATCACTACCGTTTGAGTTCTTGTGCTGTGTGGATACTCCT
CCCGACACAAAGCCGCTCCATCAGCCAGCAGTCGTCTAATCCAGAGACCCCGGATCGGGGTACCAACATG
GTGAGCAAGGGCGAGGAGCTGTTCACCGGGGTGGTGCCCATCCTGGTCGAGCTGGACGGCGACGTAAACG
GCCACAAGTTCAGCGTGTCCGGCGAGGGCGAGGGCGATGCCACCTACGGCAAGCTGACCCTGAAGTTCAT
CTGCACCACCGGCAAGCTGCCCGTGCCCTGGCCCACCCTCGTGACCACCCTGACCTACGGCGTGCAGTGC
TTCAGCCGCTACCCCGACCACATGAAGCAGCACGACTTCTTCAAGTCCGCCATGCCCGAAGGCTACGTCC
AGGAGCGCACCATCTTCTTCAAGGACGACGGCAACTACAAGACCCGCGCCGAGGTGAAGTTCGAGGGCGA
CACCCTGGTGAACCGCATCGAGCTGAAGGGCATCGACTTCAAGGAGGACGGCAACATCCTGGGGCACAAG
CTGGAGTACAACTACAACAGCCACAACGTCTATATCATGGCCGACAAGCAGAAGAACGGCATCAAGGTGA
ACTTCAAGATCCGCCACAACATCGAGGACGGCAGCGTGCAGCTCGCCGACCACTACCAGCAGAACACCCC
CATCGGCGACGGCCCCGTGCTGCTGCCCGACAACCACTACCTGAGCACCCAGTCCGCCCTGAGCAAAGAC
CCCAACGAGAAGCGCGATCACATGGTCCTGCTGGAGTTCGTGACCGCCGCCGGGATCACTCTCGGCATGG
ACGAGCTGTACAAGCCAAGCTTGAATTCTGCAGATATCATGGACTATGTCTACTGTGGAACGGATCCGAT
TGGAGCTAGCGAGGATATCCTGTCCGTGTACGATGCCGGCAGTGCCCCCGGCAATGGTCATTTCAGCCCG
TCCTTTAACGGCTTTAATATTGGAACGACGGACCCCGAGTACGTCGAACTGGTCCCGGTCCTGGCTGATG
GAGGTGAACATTTTGGAGTGAGCTCCGTCGCCTTTGATGATTATGAGGAATTGTTGTGGATGGGAAATCA
AGGAGGACATGTGACCAGCTATTATACCAATAGCATGCAAAAATATACCAGCTTCCAAGTGCATGCTACG
GATATCGTCCGTGATATTAGCACGTTGGATAGCGGCGTCTTGGCCCTGACCCAAACGAGCTTGCGCCACC
AAATTCGTCGCGGCTTGCCGAAATTCACGTTTAAGAGCAATAATATGAAAGAAATGGTCTCCATGTTGCA
ACTGTCGCCCCACCGCTTGGTGATGGCTGGCTTGCAAGATGAACTGATTGATTTTGATTTGCGTACCCTG
AAAGAGACGCGTATTGAACACGTCGGCGCTGGAGGCTGTACCGTCTTGCGTAAAAACTCGCGCTACTTGT
TCGCTGGAGATCAATTGGGCACCGTTACCCTGCGTGATTTGAATTCCTTGTCCGTGCAACATACCATTAA
AACCCATACGAATATTCTGAGCGATTTTTCCGTGCAAGGCAACTTGCTGATTAGTTGTGGCTACAGCGGA
AGGCAAAATAACCTGGCCATCGACCGCTTCCTAATGGTCTACGATCTGCGCATGCTGCGCCTGATCGCGC
CCATTCAAGTGATGATTGATCCGCAGATGTTGAAGTTCCTGCCATCGCTGACATCCCAACTGGCCGTCGT
GTCCAGCTACGGCCAGGTTCAGCTGGTGGACACTGTGGAGCTCAGCGAGCCGCGAGTATCCATGTACCAG
ATCAACACCAACGGCAGCCAGTGCCTCAGCTTCGACATTAGCTCCTCTTCACAGGCCATGGCATTTGGGG
ACCAGTCGGGCCACATCAACATGATTGCCGCTGTACAAACGCCTCAGCCGCAGTTCAATCTCTACTCGCG
AAGCACAGAGTTTGCGGACGTGGTGCCACAGCTGCCGATGGTCTCCATTACGGACACCAACTTTCCGCTA
TCGTCGGTCATGCTACCGCACTTGACGACGGGCACACAATGGTTCTCAGATTGGCCGGAGGAACTGCTGC
GCTACCGCTACCACAGGCCCAAGACCATTGATCCCGAAGTGCTGAGCAACATGAAAATGCAGGGACCGAT
TGGATACTCGCCAAACCCACGCACCGCCCGTCGTAATCAAATTCCGTACGTGATTGAGCAGGGCGGCGTG
TGCAGTCCGAACGGAAATGGAACTGCGGCGGCGACCAAGGCGGAGAACGGTGTGAAAATCATTCCACGGC
GGTATCGCAAAGTCGAGCTGAAGTACACGAAGCTGGGCACCCAGGACTTTGACTTTGACCAGCATAATCA
AACATGTTTCGCGGGGCTGGAGGCAACGCTACCGAACTCCTACTGCAATGCTATGCTACAGATTTTGTAT
TTCACCGACGCGCTTCGCGTGAAGCTGCTGGAGCATTCGTGCATCAAGGAGTTTTGCCTGTCCTGCGAAC
TAGGGTTCCTCTTCAACATGCTGGATAAAAGTACCGCTTCTTCACCTTGCCAGGCCAGCAATTTCCTGCG
ATCTTTCCGCACTGTGCCAGAGGCCTCGGCACTGGGATTGATTCTCACCGACCGCTCATCGAACGTCAAT
CTAATATCGCTGATACAGAACTGGAACCGATTCATTTTGCATCAAATGCATTACGAAATATTCGATTCTA
GCAAGAACGCATCCACCTACAGCGGATCTGTGCAAACATCAACGAACGCGGAAAACGCGGGCTCTTCAGA
AACAAGTGGCTCCTCGGACCTTTACGATTCCATAAGTGATGAGAACTCCAAGGAGGACGATCGGGAACGC
AGTAAGATCAACGCAGAAACTGACATCAGTAAGATCTTTGGGACCAAGCAAATCTGTATAAACCGCTGCA
TCAAATGCCAAGAAGAGAAGATAAAGGAAAGCATTCTACTTGCCTGCAATTTGTCGTATCCCAACCACAT
CAAAGATAGTGATCAGTATTTCAACTTTGGCACCATTTTGAAGCGATCTCTCAGCTCCGAGAAGAGTATT
CAGGCCTTCTGCGAGAGATGTAAGAAGTTTTCGCCAACCAATCAGAGCGTGAAGGTGACTTCGCTTCCGC
AAATTCTGTCCATTAACTGTGGCCTCAACAACGAAAAAGACATTACCTTCCTGAAGCGCCAGCTCAATCG
CTGCAGCGAAAAGACGACTGTTGATGCGGCCGCTTCCTTGAGCACAAGCAAGCCGTGTCGATATGGAGCC
AACTGTTCGCGAAGTGACTGCCATTTCATGCATCCGGATCGAAAATCTCCATCGCACACAAGCCAACCGA
ATGCTGTCAACAATTCTCCCAATGGACGCCAAAAGTCCTGGTTTCCCCTTACATTTACTATGGGCATCAA
TGACCAAGGTGAGGTGCAGGTGCAAACTCAATCAGATGCAAGCAGTGGCAAATCGGAACAGGAGGAGGAA
ACGGAAAAGCCACCAACAAAGGGCTTGGACAACAATCGGATGTACGCGCTGCATGCCGTGGTGTGCCAAG
TCGATGATGGTACCCAAAAGAACTTGGTATCGTTGATAAATGTGCAGCGGCCATACCACACCATGAAACT
GGCTGAATCTGCAGATGACCCTCAGAGTCAATGGTATATTTTTAATGATTTTAGCATATCGCCCGTTTCG
CCACAAGAATCGGTATGGTTCACATTGGATTGGAAAGTTCCTTGCATACTCTTCTACAGACACGTAGAGG
ATGACTCTGAGTCTGCTAGTACTACTAGCTCGACCGTCACGGAAAGTGAAGAAACCATTCCATCAGAGAG
CAGCAGCGGCTCGCCAACAAATCTATCCAACCCTTTTCTAGAGGAAATTGTGAGTCCTATGCTAGGCAAC
TTAAGTGCAGACGCCACGCTGCAGCCCCTGCAGTCAGATGAAATGCCGCAGTCGGGTGATCTGGTCGCAA
TGGATGCCGAGTTCGTTACCCTAAATGGCAGCGGCTGCCACATGAGTGTGGCCCGGATTTCATGTATACG
AGGACAAGGCCCGGCTGAAGGAGTTCCATTCATGGACGATTACATATCCACCCAGGAGAAGGTCGTGGAC
TACCTAACTCAGTTCTCGGGAATCAAGCCTGGCGACTTGGACGCTAACTTCAGCAAAAAGCGACTGACTG
CCTTGAAGTACTCATACCAGAAATTAAAATACCTCGTTGACGTAGGAGTAATATTTGTCGGACATGGTCT
GAAGAACGACTTTAGGGTCATAAACATCTATGTACCGTCGGAGCAGATAATAGATACGGTGCACCTGTTT
CACATGCCACATCATCGCATGGTTTCCCTAAGATTTCTAGCCTGGCATTTCTTGGGTACTAAGATTCAGT
CCGAGACGCACGACTCCATCGAAGATGCACGGACCACTCTGCAGCTCTACAAGCACTATTTGAAGCTGCA
GGAGGAGAAGAAGTTTGCCAACGCTCTCAAGAATCTTTACGAACGCGGAAAGCAGCTGCAGTGGAAGGTT
CCAGAGGACTGACCGCGGTTCGAAGGTAAGCCTATCCCTAACCCTCTCCTCGGTCTCGATTCTACGCGTA
CCGGTCATCATCACCATCACCATTGAGTTTAAACCCGCTGATCAGCCTCGACTGTGCCTTCTAAGGCCTG
AGCTCGCTGATCAGCCTCGATCGAGGATCCAGACATGATAAGATACATTGATGAGTTTGGACAAACCACA
ACTAGAATGCAGTGAAAAAAATGCTTTATTTGTGAAATTTGTGATGCTATTGCTTTATTTGTAACCATTA
TAAGCTGCAATAAACAAGTTAACAACAACAATTGCATTCATTTTATGTTTCAGGTTCAGGGGGAGGTGTG
GGAGGTTTTTTAAAGCAAGTAAAACCTCTACAAATGTGGTATGGCTGATTATGATCAGTCGACCGATGCC
CTTGAGAGCCTTCAACCCAGTCAGCTCCTTCCGGTGGGCGCGGGGCATGACTATCGTCGCCGCACTTATG
ACTGTCTTCTTTATCATGCAACTCGTAGGACAGGTGCCGGCAGCGCTCTGGGTCATTTTCGGCGAGGACC
GCTTTCGCTGGAGCGCGACGATGATCGGCCTGTCGCTTGCGGTATTCGGAATCTTGCACGCCCTCGCTCA
AGCCTTCGTCACTGGTCCCGCCACCAAACGTTTCGGCGAGAAGCAGGCCATTATCGCCGGCATGGCGGCC
GACGCGCTGGGCTACGTCTTGCTGGCGTTCGCGACGCGAGGCTGGATGGCCTTCCCCATTATGATTCTTC
TCGCTTCCGGCGGCATCGGGATGCCCGCGTTGCAGGCCATGCTGTCCAGGCAGGTAGATGACGACCATCA
GGGACAGCTTCAAGGATCGCTCGCGGCTCTTACCAGCCAGCAAAAGGCCAGGAACCGTAAAAAGGCCGCG
TTGCTGGCGTTTTTCCATAGGCTCCGCCCCCCTGACGAGCATCACAAAAATCGACGCTCAAGTCAGAGGT
GGCGAAACCCGACAGGACTATAAAGATACCAGGCGTTTCCCCCTGGAAGCTCCCTCGTGCGCTCTCCTGT
TCCGACCCTGCCGCTTACCGGATACCTGTCCGCCTTTCTCCCTTCGGGAAGCGTGGCGCTTTCTCAATGC
TCACGCTGTAGGTATCTCAGTTCGGTGTAGGTCGTTCGCTCCAAGCTGGGCTGTGTGCACGAACCCCCCG
TTCAGCCCGACCGCTGCGCCTTATCCGGTAACTATCGTCTTGAGTCCAACCCGGTAAGACACGACTTATC
GCCACTGGCAGCAGCCACTGGTAACAGGATTAGCAGAGCGAGGTATGTAGGCGGTGCTACAGAGTTCTTG
AAGTGGTGGCCTAACTACGGCTACACTAGAAGGACAGTATTTGGTATCTGCGCTCTGCTGAAGCCAGTTA
CCTTCGGAAAAAGAGTTGGTAGCTCTTGATCCGGCAAACAAACCACCGCTGGTAGCGGTGGTTTTTTTGT
TTGCAAGCAGCAGATTACGCGCAGAAAAAAAGGATCTCAAGAAGATCCTTTGATCTTTTCTACGGGGTCT
GACGCTCAGTGGAACGAAAACTCACGTTAAGGGATTTTGGTCATGAGATTATCAAAAAGGATCTTCACCT
AGATCCTTTTAAATTAAAAATGAAGTTTTAAATCAATCTAAAGTATATATGAGTAAACTTGGTCTGACAG
TTACCAATGCTTAATCAGTGAGGCACCTATCTCAGCGATCTGTCTATTTCGTTCATCCATAGTTGCCTGA
CTCCCCGTCGTGTAGATAACTACGATACGGGAGGGCTTACCATCTGGCCCCAGTGCTGCAATGATACCGC
GAGACCCACGCTCACCGGCTCCAGATTTATCAGCAATAAACCAGCCAGCCGGAAGGGCCGAGCGCAGAAG
TGGTCCTGCAACTTTATCCGCCTCCATCCAGTCTATTAATTGTTGCCGGGAAGCTAGAGTAAGTAGTTCG
CCAGTTAATAGTTTGCGCAACGTTGTTGCCATTGCTGCAGGCATCGTGGTGTCACGCTCGTCGTTTGGTA
TGGCTTCATTCAGCTCCGGTTCCCAACGATCAAGGCGAGTTACATGATCCCCCATGTTGTGCAAAAAAGC
GGTTAGCTCCTTCGGTCCTCCGATCGTTGTCAGAAGTAAGTTGGCCGCAGTGTTATCACTCATGGTTATG
GCAGCACTGCATAATTCTCTTACTGTCATGCCATCCGTAAGATGCTTTTCTGTGACTGGTGAGTACTCAA
CCAAGTCATTCTGAGAATAGTGTATGCGGCGACCGAGTTGCTCTTGCCCGGCGTCAACACGGGATAATAC
CGCGCCACATAGCAGAACTTTAAAAGTGCTCATCATTGGAAAACGTTCTTCGGGGCGAAAACTCTCAAGG
ATCTTACCGCTGTTGAGATCCAGTTCGATGTAACCCACTCGTGCACCCAACTGATCTTCAGCATCTTTTA
CTTTCACCAGCGTTTCTGGGTGAGCAAAAACAGGAAGGCAAAATGCCGCAAAAAAGGGAATAAGGGCGAC
ACGGAAATGTTGAATACTCATACTCTTCCTTTTTCAATATTATTGAAGCATTTATCAGGGTTATTGTCTC
ATGAGCGGATACATATTTGAATGTATTTAGAAAAATAAACAAATAGGGGTTCCGCGCACATTTCCCCGAA
AAGTGCCACCTGACGTCTAAGAAACCATTATTATCATGACATTAACCTATAAAAATAGGCGTATCACGAG
GCCCTTTCGT
